Addgene plasmid #209410: pIR-CMV-SCN2A-Variant-4-IRES-mScarlet
Purpose: Expression of wild-type neonatal isoform of human SCN2A.
Depositing lab: Al George. Depositing organization: Northwestern University. Publication: Epilepsy-associated SCN2A (Na (V) 1.2) Variants Exhibit Diverse and Complex Functional Properties. Thompson CH, Potet F, Abramova TV, DeKeyser JM, Ghabra NF, Vanoye CG, Millichap J, George AL Jr. bioRxiv. 2023 Feb 23:2023.02.23.529757. doi: 10.1101/2023.02.23.529757. Preprint. PubMed 36865317.
Backbone
  Vector backbone: pIR-CMV-IRES-mScarlet
  Backbone size w/o insert (bp): 6151
  Vector type: Mammalian Expression
  Selectable markers: Neomycin (select with G418)
Growth in bacteria
  Bacterial resistance: Kanamycin, 50 μg/mL
  Growth temperature: 37°C
  Growth strain: DH5alpha
  Copy number: High Copy
Gene/Insert
  Gene/Insert name: SCN2A Variant 4, stabilized (alt name: Nav1.2)
  Species: H. sapiens (human)
  Insert size (bp): 6151
  Mutation: IVS intron inserted after bp 4551 of the SCN2A ORF.
  GenBank ID: NM_001371246.1
  Entrez Gene: SCN2A (a.k.a. BFIC3, BFIS3, BFNIS, DEE11, EA9, EIEE11, HBA, HBSCI, HBSCII, NAC2, Na(v)1.2, Nav1.2, SCN2A1, SCN2A2)
  Promoter: CMV
  Cloning method: Restriction Enzyme; 5′ cloning site NotI (not destroyed); 3′ cloning site BamHI (not destroyed)
  Sequencing primers: 5′ V1-5; 3′ Sv40pA-R
Terms and licenses: Academic/Nonprofit Terms; Industry Terms: Not Available to Industry
Depositor comments: The SCN2A channel cDNA has been altered to be stably maintained in standard E.coli strains at high copy under standard growth conditions. Please visit https://www.biorxiv.org/content/10.1101/2023.02.23.529757v1 for bioRxiv preprint.
How to cite: pIR-CMV-SCN2A-Variant-4-IRES-mScarlet was a gift from Al George (Addgene plasmid # 209410 ; http://n2t.net/addgene:209410 ; RRID:Addgene_209410)
