[The description below was written by a language model from this plasmid's Addgene catalogue record and pLannotate feature annotations shown in this document.]
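Description:
pIR-CMV-SCN2A-Variant-4-IRES-mScarlet is a mammalian expression plasmid of about 12.1 kb that drives the wild-type neonatal splice isoform (transcript variant 4) of the human voltage-gated sodium channel SCN2A (NaV1.2). It is built on the pIR-CMV-IRES-mScarlet backbone and is propagated in E. coli from a high-copy ColE1/pUC-type origin under kanamycin selection. A single Tn5 NeoR/KanR gene serves both hosts. It sits behind tandem bacterial (bla) and SV40 early promoters and ends in an HSV TK polyadenylation signal, so it also allows G418 selection of transfected mammalian cells. An f1 origin and a partial SV40 origin are also annotated. The catalogue lists the same figure for backbone size and insert size. Only the insert value matches the feature table, so the backbone value may be an entry error.

The payload is a bicistronic cassette. The CMV immediate-early enhancer and promoter drive the SCN2A coding sequence, cloned between NotI and BamHI. An EMCV IRES and mScarlet follow, and the transcript ends in an SV40 small t intron fragment and SV40 poly(A) signal. Channel and red fluorescent protein are therefore translated from one mRNA as separate proteins, so fluorescence marks the expressing cells without tagging the channel.

The SCN2A ORF is annotated as two fragments separated by a gap of about 100 bp. This gap corresponds to the IVS intron that the depositor inserted after position 4551 of the ORF. According to the depositor, this alteration lets the channel cDNA be stably maintained at high copy in standard E. coli strains. The intron would be spliced out in mammalian cells to restore the intact reading frame. The associated work concerns the functional properties of epilepsy-associated SCN2A variants, for which this plasmid provides the wild-type neonatal channel.
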