Features (pLannotate 1.2.2; 20 found; start..end, strand, type, name):
      1..4578    +  CDS            SCN2A (fragment): SCN2A_HUMAN - Also known as NAC2, SCN2A1, SCN2A2. Experimental evidence at protein level: Swiss-Prot protein existence level 1. Mediates the voltage-dependent sodium ion permeability of excitable membranes. Assuming opened or closed conformations in response to the voltage difference across the membrane, the protein forms a sodium-selective channel through which Na(+) ions may pass in accordance with their electrochemical gradient (PubMed:1325650, PubMed:17021166, PubMed:28256214, PubMed:29844171). Implicated in the regulation of hippocampal replay occurring within sharp wave ripples (SPW-R) i
   4679..6148    +  CDS            SCN2A (fragment): SCN2A_HUMAN - Also known as NAC2, SCN2A1, SCN2A2. Experimental evidence at protein level: Swiss-Prot protein existence level 1. Mediates the voltage-dependent sodium ion permeability of excitable membranes. Assuming opened or closed conformations in response to the voltage difference across the membrane, the protein forms a sodium-selective channel through which Na(+) ions may pass in accordance with their electrochemical gradient (PubMed:1325650, PubMed:17021166, PubMed:28256214, PubMed:29844171). Implicated in the regulation of hippocampal replay occurring within sharp wave ripples (SPW-R) i
   6159..6731    +  misc_feature   IRES: internal ribosome entry site (IRES) of the encephalomyocarditis virus (EMCV)
   6745..7440    +  CDS            mScarlet: mScarlet is a basic (constitutively fluorescent) red fluorescent protein published in 2016, derived from synthetic construct. It has moderate acid sensitivity.
   7457..7490    +  CDS            lacZα (fragment): LacZα fragment of β-galactosidase; lacZ fragment
   7500..7555    +  intron         small t intron (fragment): SV40 (simian virus 40) small t antigen intron
   7555..7692    +  CDS            large T antigen (fragment): large T antigen from SV40 (simian virus 40)
   7715..7836    +  polyA_signal   SV40 poly(A) signal: SV40 polyadenylation signal
   7870..8298    -  rep_origin     f1 ori (sequence partly withheld): f1 bacteriophage origin of replication; arrow indicates direction of (+) strand synthesis
   8325..8427    +  promoter       AmpR promoter: bla
   8431..8627    +  promoter       SV40 promoter (fragment): SV40 enhancer and early promoter
   8621..8720    +  rep_origin     SV40 ori (fragment): SV40 origin of replication
   8769..9563    +  CDS            NeoR/KanR: aminoglycoside phosphotransferase from Tn5; aph(3')-II (or nptII); confers resistance to neomycin, kanamycin, and G418 (Geneticin®)
   9584..9736    +  CDS            ble (fragment): BLE_KLEPN - Experimental evidence at protein level: Swiss-Prot protein existence level 1. Binding protein with a strong affinity to the bleomycin family of antibiotics. Binds to CL990; an antimitotic-antibiotic compound. From Klebsiella pneumoniae.
   9795..9842    +  polyA_signal   HSV TK poly(A) signal: herpes simplex virus thymidine kinase polyadenylation signal (Cole and Stacy, 1985)
  10442..11030   +  rep_origin     ori: high-copy-number ColE1/pMB1/pBR322/pUC origin of replication
  11533..11836   +  enhancer       CMV enhancer: human cytomegalovirus immediate early enhancer
  11837..12040   +  promoter       CMV promoter: human cytomegalovirus (CMV) immediate early promoter
  12086..12104   +  promoter       T3 promoter: promoter for bacteriophage T3 RNA polymerase
  12117..12140   +  misc_feature   MCS (fragment): pBluescript multiple cloning site
>Addgene plasmid #209410 | pIR-CMV-SCN2A-Variant-4-IRES-mScarlet | addgene full sequence | sequence record 418104 | Addgene NGS Result
ATGGCACAGTCAGTGCTGGTACCGCCAGGACCTGACAGCTTCCGCTTCTTTACCAGGGAATCCCTTGCTG
CTATTGAACAACGCATTGCAGAAGAGAAAGCTAAGAGACCCAAACAGGAACGCAAGGATGAGGATGATGA
AAATGGCCCAAAGCCAAACAGTGACTTGGAAGCAGGAAAATCTCTTCCATTTATTTATGGAGACATTCCT
CCAGAGATGGTGTCAGTGCCCCTGGAGGATCTGGACCCCTACTATATCAATAAGAAAACGTTTATAGTAT
TGAATAAAGGGAAAGCAATCTCTCGATTCAGTGCCACCCCTGCCCTTTACATTTTAACTCCCTTCAACCC
TATTAGAAAATTAGCTATTAAGATTTTGGTACATTCTTTATTCAATATGCTCATTATGTGCACGATTCTT
ACCAACTGTGTATTTATGACCATGAGTAACCCTCCAGACTGGACAAAGAATGTGGAGTATACCTTTACAG
GAATTTATACTTTTGAATCACTTATTAAAATACTTGCAAGGGGCTTTTGTTTAGAAGATTTCACATTTTT
ACGGGATCCATGGAATTGGTTGGATTTCACAGTCATTACTTTTGCGTATGTAACAGAATTTGTAAACCTA
GGCAATGTTTCAGCTCTTCGAACTTTCAGAGTCTTGAGAGCTTTGAAAACTATTTCTGTAATTCCAGGCC
TGAAGACCATTGTGGGGGCCCTGATCCAGTCAGTGAAGAAGCTTTCTGATGTCATGATCTTGACTGTGTT
CTGTCTAAGCGTGTTTGCGCTAATAGGATTGCAGTTGTTCATGGGCAACCTACGAAATAAATGTTTGCAA
TGGCCTCCAGATAATTCTTCCTTTGAAATAAATATCACTTCCTTCTTTAACAATTCATTGGATGGGAATG
GTACTACTTTCAATAGGACAGTGAGCATATTTAACTGGGATGAATATATTGAGGATAAAAGTCACTTTTA
TTTTTTAGAGGGGCAAAATGATGCTCTGCTTTGTGGCAACAGCTCAGATGCAGGCCAGTGTCCTGAAGGA
TACATCTGTGTGAAGGCTGGTAGAAACCCCAACTATGGCTACACGAGCTTTGACACCTTTAGTTGGGCCT
TTTTGTCCTTATTTCGTCTCATGACTCAAGACTTCTGGGAAAACCTTTATCAACTGACACTACGTGCTGC
TGGGAAAACGTACATGATATTTTTTGTGCTGGTCATTTTCTTGGGCTCATTCTATCTAATAAATTTGATC
TTGGCTGTGGTGGCCATGGCCTATGAGGAACAGAATCAGGCCACATTGGAAGAGGCTGAACAGAAGGAAG
CTGAATTTCAGCAGATGCTCGAACAGTTGAAAAAGCAACAAGAAGAAGCTCAGGCGGCAGCTGCAGCCGC
ATCTGCTGAATCAAGAGACTTCAGTGGTGCTGGTGGGATAGGAGTTTTTTCAGAGAGTTCTTCAGTAGCA
TCTAAGTTGAGCTCCAAAAGTGAAAAAGAGCTGAAAAACAGAAGAAAGAAAAAGAAACAGAAAGAACAGT
CTGGAGAAGAAGAGAAAAATGACAGAGTCCGAAAATCGGAATCTGAAGACAGCATAAGAAGAAAAGGTTT
CCGTTTTTCCTTGGAAGGAAGTAGGCTGACATATGAAAAGAGATTTTCTTCTCCACACCAGTCCTTACTG
AGCATCCGTGGCTCCCTTTTCTCTCCAAGACGCAACAGTAGGGCGAGCCTTTTCAGCTTCAGAGGTCGAG
CAAAGGACATTGGCTCTGAGAATGACTTTGCTGATGATGAGCACAGCACCTTTGAGGACAATGACAGCCG
AAGAGACTCTCTGTTCGTGCCGCACAGACATGGAGAACGGCGCCACAGCAATGTCAGCCAGGCCAGCCGT
GCCTCCAGGGTGCTCCCCATCCTGCCCATGAATGGGAAGATGCATAGCGCTGTGGACTGCAATGGTGTGG
TCTCCCTGGTCGGGGGCCCTTCTACCCTCACATCTGCTGGGCAGCTCCTACCAGAGGGCACAACTACTGA
AACAGAAATAAGAAAGAGACGGTCCAGTTCTTATCATGTTTCCATGGATTTATTGGAAGATCCTACATCA
AGGCAAAGAGCAATGAGTATAGCCAGTATTTTGACCAACACCATGGAAGAACTTGAAGAATCCAGACAGA
AATGCCCACCATGCTGGTATAAATTTGCTAATATGTGTTTGATTTGGGACTGTTGTAAACCATGGTTAAA
GGTGAAACACCTTGTCAACCTGGTTGTAATGGACCCATTTGTTGACCTGGCCATCACCATCTGCATTGTC
TTAAATACACTCTTCATGGCTATGGAGCACTATCCCATGACGGAGCAGTTCAGCAGTGTACTGTCTGTTG
GAAACCTGGTCTTCACAGGGATCTTCACAGCAGAAATGTTTCTCAAGATAATTGCCATGGATCCATATTA
TTACTTTCAAGAAGGCTGGAATATTTTTGATGGTTTTATTGTGAGCCTTAGTTTAATGGAACTTGGTTTG
GCAAATGTGGAAGGATTGTCAGTTCTCCGATCATTCCGGCTGCTCCGAGTTTTCAAGTTGGCAAAATCTT
GGCCAACTCTAAATATGCTAATTAAGATCATTGGCAATTCTGTGGGGGCTCTAGGAAACCTCACCTTGGT
ATTGGCCATCATCGTCTTCATTTTTGCTGTGGTCGGCATGCAGCTCTTTGGTAAGAGCTACAAAGAATGT
GTCTGCAAGATTTCCAATGATTGTGAACTCCCACGCTGGCACATGCATGACTTTTTCCACTCCTTCCTGA
TCGTGTTCCGCGTGCTGTGTGGAGAGTGGATAGAGACCATGTGGGACTGTATGGAGGTCGCTGGCCAAAC
CATGTGCCTTACTGTCTTCATGATGGTCATGGTGATTGGAAATCTAGTGGTTCTGAACCTCTTCTTGGCC
TTGCTTTTGAGTTCCTTCAGTTCTGACAATCTTGCTGCCACTGATGATGATAACGAAATGAATAATCTCC
AGATTGCTGTGGGAAGGATGCAGAAAGGAATCGATTTTGTTAAAAGAAAAATACGTGAATTTATTCAGAA
AGCCTTTGTTAGGAAGCAGAAAGCTTTAGATGAAATTAAACCGCTTGAAGATCTAAATAATAAAAAAGAC
AGCTGTATTTCCAACCATACCACCATAGAAATAGGCAAAGACCTCAATTATCTCAAAGACGGAAATGGAA
CTACTAGTGGCATAGGCAGCAGTGTAGAAAAATATGTCGTGGATGAAAGTGATTACATGTCATTTATAAA
CAACCCTAGCCTCACTGTGACAGTACCAATTGCTGTTGGAGAATCTGACTTTGAAAATTTAAATACTGAA
GAATTCAGCAGCGAGTCAGATATGGAGGAAAGCAAAGAGAAGCTAAATGCAACTAGTTCATCTGAAGGCA
GCACGGTTGATATTGGAGCTCCCGCCGAGGGAGAACAGCCTGAGGTTGAACCTGAGGAATCCCTTGAACC
TGAAGCCTGTTTTACAGAAGACTGTGTACGGAAGTTCAAGTGTTGTCAGATAAGCATAGAAGAAGGCAAA
GGGAAACTCTGGTGGAATTTGAGGAAAACATGCTATAAGATAGTGGAGCACAATTGGTTCGAAACCTTCA
TTGTCTTCATGATTCTGCTGAGCAGTGGGGCTCTGGCCTTTGAAGATATATACATTGAGCAGCGAAAAAC
CATTAAGACCATGTTAGAATATGCTGACAAGGTTTTCACTTACATATTCATTCTGGAAATGCTGCTAAAG
TGGGTTGCATATGGTTTTCAAGTGTATTTTACCAATGCCTGGTGCTGGCTAGACTTCCTGATTGTTGATG
TCTCACTGGTTAGCTTAACTGCAAATGCCTTGGGTTACTCAGAACTTGGTGCCATCAAATCCCTCAGAAC
ACTAAGAGCTCTGAGGCCACTGAGAGCTTTGTCCCGGTTTGAAGGAATGAGGGTTGTTGTAAATGCTCTT
TTAGGAGCCATTCCATCTATCATGAATGTACTTCTGGTTTGTCTGATCTTTTGGCTAATATTCAGTATCA
TGGGAGTGAATCTCTTTGCTGGCAAGTTTTACCATTGTATTAATTACACCACTGGAGAGATGTTTGATGT
AAGCGTGGTCAACAACTACAGTGAGTGCAAAGCTCTCATTGAGAGCAATCAAACTGCCAGGTGGAAAAAT
GTGAAAGTAAACTTTGATAACGTAGGACTTGGATATCTGTCTCTACTTCAAGTAGCCACGTTTAAGGGAT
GGATGGATATTATGTATGCAGCTGTTGATTCACGAAATGTAGAATTACAACCCAAGTATGAAGACAACCT
GTACATGTATCTTTATTTTGTCATCTTTATTATTTTTGGTTCATTCTTTACCTTGAATCTTTTCATTGGT
GTCATCATAGATAACTTCAACCAACAGAAAAAGAAGTTTGGAGGTCAAGACATTTTTATGACAGAAGAAC
AGAAGAAATACTACAATGCAATGAAAAAACTGGGTTCAAAGAAACCACAAAAACCCATACCTCGACCTGC
TGTAAGTATCAAGGTTACAAGACAGGTTTAAGGAGACCAATAGAAACTGGGCTTGTCGAGACAGAGAAGA
CTCTTGCGTTTCTGATAGGCACCTATTGGTCTTACTGACATCCACTTTGCCTTTCTCTCCACAGAACAAA
TTCCAAGGAATGGTCTTTGATTTTGTAACCAAACAAGTCTTTGATATCAGCATCATGATCCTCATCTGCC
TTAACATGGTCACCATGATGGTGGAAACCGATGACCAGAGTCAAGAAATGACAAACATTCTGTACTGGAT
TAATCTGGTGTTTATTGTTCTGTTCACTGGAGAATGTGTGCTGAAACTGATCTCTCTTCGTTACTACTAT
TTCACTATTGGATGGAATATTTTTGATTTTGTGGTGGTCATTCTCTCCATTGTAGGAATGTTTCTGGCTG
AACTGATAGAAAAGTATTTTGTGTCCCCTACCCTGTTCCGAGTGATCCGTCTTGCCAGGATTGGCCGAAT
CCTACGTCTGATCAAAGGAGCAAAGGGGATCCGCACGCTGCTCTTTGCTTTGATGATGTCCCTTCCTGCG
TTGTTTAACATCGGCCTCCTTCTTTTCCTGGTCATGTTCATCTACGCCATCTTTGGGATGTCCAATTTTG
CCTATGTTAAGAGGGAAGTTGGGATCGATGACATGTTCAACTTTGAGACCTTTGGCAACAGCATGATCTG
CCTGTTCCAAATTACAACCTCTGCTGGCTGGGATGGATTGCTAGCACCTATTCTTAATAGTGGACCTCCA
GACTGTGACCCTGACAAAGATCACCCTGGAAGCTCAGTTAAAGGAGACTGTGGGAACCCATCTGTTGGGA
TTTTCTTTTTTGTCAGTTACATCATCATATCCTTCCTGGTTGTGGTGAACATGTACATCGCGGTCATCCT
GGAGAACTTCAGTGTTGCTACTGAAGAAAGTGCAGAGCCTCTGAGTGAGGATGACTTTGAGATGTTCTAT
GAGGTTTGGGAGAAGTTTGATCCCGATGCGACCCAGTTTATAGAGTTTGCCAAACTTTCTGATTTTGCAG
ATGCCCTGGATCCTCCTCTTCTCATAGCAAAACCCAACAAAGTCCAGCTCATTGCCATGGATCTGCCCAT
GGTGAGTGGTGACCGGATCCACTGTCTTGACATCTTATTTGCTTTTACAAAGCGTGTTTTGGGTGAGAGT
GGAGAGATGGATGCCCTTCGAATACAGATGGAAGAGCGATTCATGGCATCAAACCCCTCCAAAGTCTCTT
ATGAGCCCATTACGACCACGTTGAAACGCAAACAAGAGGAGGTGTCTGCTATTATTATCCAGAGGGCTTA
CAGACGCTACCTCTTGAAGCAAAAAGTTAAAAAGGTATCAAGTATATACAAGAAAGACAAAGGCAAAGAA
TGTGATGGAACACCCATCAAAGAAGATACTCTCATTGATAAACTGAATGAGAATTCAACTCCAGAGAAAA
CCGATATGACGCCTTCCACCACGTCTCCACCCTCGTATGATAGTGTGACCAAACCAGAAAAAGAAAAATT
TGAAAAAGACAAATCAGAAAAGGAAGACAAAGGGAAAGATATCAGGGAAAGTAAAAAGTAAGGATCCGCC
CCTCTCCCTCCCCCCCCCCTAACGTTACTGGCCGAAGCCGCTTGGAATAAGGCCGGTGTGCGTTTGTCTA
TATGTTATTTTCCACCATATTGCCGTCTTTTGGCAATGTGAGGGCCCGGAAACCTGGCCCTGTCTTCTTG
ACGAGCATTCCTAGGGGTCTTTCCCCTCTCGCCAAAGGAATGCAAGGTCTGTTGAATGTCGTGAAGGAAG
CAGTTCCTCTGGAAGCTTCTTGAAGACAAACAACGTCTGTAGCGACCCTTTGCAGGCAGCGGAACCCCCC
ACCTGGCGACAGGTGCCTCTGCGGCCAAAAGCCACGTGTATAAGATACACCTGCAAAGGCGGCACAACCC
CAGTGCCACGTTGTGAGTTGGATAGTTGTGGAAAGAGTCAAATGGCTCTCCTCAAGCGTATTCAACAAGG
GGCTGAAGGATGCCCAGAAGGTACCCCATTGTATGGGATCTGATCTGGGGCCTCGGTGCACATGCTTTAC
ATGTGTTTAGTCGAGGTTAAAAAACGTCTAGGCCCCCCGAACCACGGGGACGTGGTTTTCCTTTGAAAAA
CACGATGATAATATGGCCACAACCATGGTGAGCAAGGGCGAGGCAGTGATCAAGGAGTTCATGCGGTTCA
AGGTGCACATGGAGGGCTCCATGAACGGCCACGAGTTCGAGATCGAGGGCGAGGGCGAGGGCCGCCCCTA
CGAGGGCACCCAGACCGCCAAGCTGAAGGTGACCAAGGGTGGCCCCCTGCCCTTCTCCTGGGACATCCTG
TCCCCTCAGTTCATGTACGGCTCCAGGGCCTTCACCAAGCACCCCGCCGACATCCCCGACTACTATAAGC
AGTCCTTCCCCGAGGGCTTCAAGTGGGAGCGCGTGATGAACTTCGAGGACGGCGGCGCCGTGACCGTGAC
CCAGGACACCTCCCTGGAGGACGGCACCCTGATCTACAAGGTGAAGCTCCGCGGCACCAACTTCCCTCCT
GACGGCCCCGTAATGCAGAAGAAGACAATGGGCTGGGAAGCGTCCACCGAGCGGTTGTACCCCGAGGACG
GCGTGCTGAAGGGCGACATTAAGATGGCCCTGCGCCTGAAGGACGGAGGCCGCTACCTGGCGGACTTCAA
GACCACCTACAAGGCCAAGAAGCCCGTGCAGATGCCCGGCGCCTACAACGTCGACCGCAAGTTGGACATC
ACCTCCCACAACGAGGACTACACCGTGGTGGAACAGTACGAACGCTCCGAGGGCCGCCACTCCACCGGCG
GCATGGACGAGCTGTACAAGTAACCTGCAGGAATTCCCCTTCCCAACAGTTGCGCAGCCTGAATGGCGAA
TGGAGATCCAATTTTTAAGTGTATAATGTGTTAAACTACTGATTCTAATTGTTTGTGTATTTTAGATTCA
CAGTCCCAAGGCTCATTTCAGGCCCCTCAGTCCTCACAGTCTGTTCATGATCATAATCAGCCATACCACA
TTTGTAGAGGTTTTACTTGCTTTAAAAAACCTCCCACACCTCCCCCTGAACCTGAAACATAAAATGAATG
CAATTGTTGTTGTTAACTTGTTTATTGCAGCTTATAATGGTTACAAATAAAGCAATAGCATCACAAATTT
CACAAATAAAGCATTTTTTTCACTGCATTCTAGTTGTGGTTTGTCCAAACTCATCAATGTATCTTAACGC
GTAAATTGTAAGCGTTAATATTTTGTTAAAATTCGCGTTAAATTTTTGTTAAATCAGCTCATTTTTTAAC
CAATAGGCCGAAATCGGCAAAATCCCTTATAAATCAAAAGAATAGACCGAGATAGGGT
[37 nt withheld, positions 7969-8005]
AAAGAACGTGGACTCCAACGTCAAAGG
[49 nt withheld, positions 8033-8081]
T
[91 nt withheld, positions 8083-8173]
G
[124 nt withheld, positions 8175-8298]
CAGGTGGCACTTTTCGGGGAAATGTGCGCGGAACCCCTATTTGTTTATTTTTCTAAATACATTCAAATAT
GTATCCGCTCATGAGACAATAACCCTGATAAATGCTTCAATAATATTGAAAAAGGAAGAATCCTGAGGCG
GAAAGAACCAGCTGTGGAATGTGTGTCAGTTAGGGTGTGGAAAGTCCCCAGGCTCCCCAGCAGGCAGAAG
TATGCAAAGCATGCATCTCAATTAGTCAGCAACCAGGTGTGGAAAGTCCCCAGGCTCCCCAGCAGGCAGA
AGTATGCAAAGCATGCATCTCAATTAGTCAGCAACCATAGTCCCGCCCCATGGCTGACTAATTTTTTTTA
TTTATGCAGAGGCCGAGGCCGCCTCGGCCTCTGAGCTATTCCAGAAGTAGTGAGGAGGCTTTTTTGGAGG
CCTAGGCTTTTGCAAAGATCGATCAAGAGACAGGATGAGGATCGTTTCGCATGATTGAACAAGATGGATT
GCACGCAGGTTCTCCGGCCGCTTGGGTGGAGAGGCTATTCGGCTATGACTGGGCACAACAGACAATCGGC
TGCTCTGATGCCGCCGTGTTCCGGCTGTCAGCGCAGGGGCGCCCGGTTCTTTTTGTCAAGACCGACCTGT
CCGGTGCCCTGAATGAACTGCAAGACGAGGCAGCGCGGCTATCGTGGCTGGCCACGACGGGCGTTCCTTG
CGCAGCTGTGCTCGACGTTGTCACTGAAGCGGGAAGGGACTGGCTGCTATTGGGCGAAGTGCCGGGGCAG
GATCTCCTGTCATCTCACCTTGCTCCTGCCGAGAAAGTATCCATCATGGCTGATGCAATGCGGCGGCTGC
ATACGCTTGATCCGGCTACCTGCCCATTCGACCACCAAGCGAAACATCGCATCGAGCGAGCACGTACTCG
GATGGAAGCCGGTCTTGTCGATCAGGATGATCTGGACGAAGAACATCAGGGGCTCGCGCCAGCCGAACTG
TTCGCCAGGCTCAAGGCGAGCATGCCCGACGGCGAGGATCTCGTCGTGACCCATGGCGATGCCTGCTTGC
CGAATATCATGGTGGAAAATGGCCGCTTTTCTGGATTCATCGACTGTGGCCGGCTGGGTGTGGCGGACCG
CTATCAGGACATAGCGTTGGCTACCCGTGATATTGCTGAAGAACTTGGCGGCGAATGGGCTGACCGCTTC
CTCGTGCTTTACGGTATCGCCGCTCCCGATTCGCAGCGCATCGCCTTCTATCGCCTTCTTGACGAGTTCT
TCTGAGCGGGACTCTGGGGTTCGAAATGACCGACCAAGCGACGCCCAACCTGCCATCACGAGATTTCGAT
TCCACCGCCGCCTTCTATGAAAGGTTGGGCTTCGGAATCGTTTTCCGGGACGCCGGCTGGATGATCCTCC
AGCGCGGGGATCTCATGCTGGAGTTCTTCGCCCACCCTAGGGGGAGGCTAACTGAAACACGGAAGGAGAC
AATACCGGAAGGAACCCGCGCTATGACGGCAATAAAAAGACAGAATAAAACGCACGGTGTTGGGTCGTTT
GTTCATAAACGCGGGGTTCGGTCCCAGGGCTGGCACTCTGTCGATACCCCACTGCCTAACGCGTTTTTGT
TACTTTATAGAAGAAATTTTGAGTTTTTGTTTTTTTTTAATAAATAAATAAACATAAATAAATTGTTTGT
TGAATTTATTATTAGTATGTAAGTGTAAATATAATAAAACTTAATATCTATTCAAATTAATAAATAAACC
TCGATATACAGACCGATAAAACACATGCGTCAATTTTACGCATGATTATCTTTAACGTACGTCACAATAT
GATTATCTTTCTAGGGTTAAACGCGTTAGGCATACGCATCCACCGAGACCCCATTGGGGCCAATACGCCC
GCGTTTCTTCCTTTTCCCCACCCCACCCCCCAAGTTCGGGTGAAGGCCCAGGGCTCGCAGCCAACGTCGG
GGCGGCAGGCCCTGCCATAGCCTCAGGTTACTCATATATACTTTAGATTGATTTAAAACTTCATTTTTAA
TTTAAAAGGATCTAGGTGAAGATCCTTTTTGATAATCTCATGACCAAAATCCCTTAACGTGAGTTTTCGT
TCCACTGAGCGTCAGACCCCGTAGAAAAGATCAAAGGATCTTCTTGAGATCCTTTTTTTCTGCGCGTAAT
CTGCTGCTTGCAAACAAAAAAACCACCGCTACCAGCGGTGGTTTGTTTGCCGGATCAAGAGCTACCAACT
CTTTTTCCGAAGGTAACTGGCTTCAGCAGAGCGCAGATACCAAATACTGTTCTTCTAGTGTAGCCGTAGT
TAGGCCACCACTTCAAGAACTCTGTAGCACCGCCTACATACCTCGCTCTGCTAATCCTGTTACCAGTGGC
TGCTGCCAGTGGCGATAAGTCGTGTCTTACCGGGTTGGACTCAAGACGATAGTTACCGGATAAGGCGCAG
CGGTCGGGCTGAACGGGGGGTTCGTGCACACAGCCCAGCTTGGAGCGAACGACCTACACCGAACTGAGAT
ACCTACAGCGTGAGCTATGAGAAAGCGCCACGCTTCCCGAAGGGAGAAAGGCGGACAGGTATCCGGTAAG
CGGCAGGGTCGGAACAGGAGAGCGCACGAGGGAGCTTCCAGGGGGAAACGCCTGGTATCTTTATAGTCCT
GTCGGGTTTCGCCACCTCTGACTTGAGCGTCGATTTTTGTGATGCTCGTCAGGGGGGCGGAGCCTATGGA
AAAACGCCAGCAACGCGGCCTTTTTACGGTTCCTGGCCTTTTGCTGGCCTTTTGCTCACATGTTCTTTCC
TGCGTTATCCCCTGATTCTGTGGATAACCGTATTACCGCCATGCATTAGTTATTAATTTAACCCTAGAAA
GATAGTCTGCGTAAAATTGACGCATGCATTCTTGAAATATTGCTCTCTCTTTCTAAATAGCGCGAATCCG
TCGCTGTGCATTTAGGACATCTCAGTCGCCGCTTGGAGCTCCCGTGAGGCGTGCTTGTCAATGCGGTAAG
TGTCACTGATTTTGAACTATAACGACCGCGTGAGTCAAAATGACGCATGATTATCTTTTACGTGACTTTT
AAGATTTAACTCATACGATAATTATATTGTTATTTCATGTTCTACTTACGTGATAACTTATTATATATAT
ATTTTCTTGTTATAGATAATGCATTAGTTATTAATAGTAATCAATTACGGGGTCATTAGTTCATAGCCCA
TATATGGAGTTCCGCGTTACATAACTTACGGTAAATGGCCCGCCTGGCTGACCGCCCAACGACCCCCGCC
CATTGACGTCAATAATGACGTATGTTCCCATAGTAACGCCAATAGGGACTTTCCATTGACGTCAATGGGT
GGAGTATTTACGGTAAACTGCCCACTTGGCAGTACATCAAGTGTATCATATGCCAAGTACGCCCCCTATT
GACGTCAATGACGGTAAATGGCCCGCCTGGCATTATGCCCAGTACATGACCTTATGGGACTTTCCTACTT
GGCAGTACATCTACGTATTAGTCATCGCTATTACCATGGTGATGCGGTTTTGGCAGTACATCAATGGGCG
TGGATAGCGGTTTGACTCACGGGGATTTCCAAGTCTCCACCCCATTGACGTCAATGGGAGTTTGTTTTGG
CACCAAAATCAACGGGACTTTCCAAAATGTCGTAACAACTCCGCCCCATTGACGCAAATGGGCGGTAGGC
GTGTACGGTGGGAGGTCTATATAAGCAGAGCTGGTTTAGTGAACCGTCAGATCCGCTAGCGATTACGCCA
AGCTCGAAATTAACCCTCACTAAAGGGAACAAAAGCTGGAGCTCCACCGCGGTGGCGGCCGCC
